Addgene plasmid #156791: pD649-HAsp-NECTIN3-Fc(DAPA)-AviTag-6xHis
Purpose: Mammalian expression of cell-surface protein extracellular domain fused to Fc(DAPA)-Avi-6xHis. Protein is secreted from cells.
Depositing lab: Chris Garcia. Depositing organization: Stanford University. Publication: A Human IgSF Cell-Surface Interactome Reveals a Complex Network of Protein-Protein Interactions. Wojtowicz WM, Vielmetter J, Fernandes RA, Siepe DH, Eastman CL, Chisholm GB, Cox S, Klock H, Anderson PW, Rue SM, Miller JJ, Glaser SM, Bragstad ML, Vance J, Lam AW, Lesley SA, Zinn K, Garcia KC. Cell. 2020 Aug 20;182(4):1027-1043.e17. doi: 10.1016/j.cell.2020.07.025. PubMed 32822567.
Backbone
  Vector backbone: pD649
  Backbone size w/o insert (bp): 6106
  Vector type: Mammalian Expression
Growth in bacteria
  Bacterial resistance: Ampicillin, 100 μg/mL
  Growth temperature: 37°C
  Growth strain: DH5alpha
  Copy number: High Copy
Gene/Insert
  Gene/Insert name: NECTIN3 (alt name: NECT3)
  Species: H. sapiens (human)
  Insert size (bp): 1041
  Mutation: Fc region of human IgG contains D265A and P329A mutations (DAPA)
  Entrez Gene: NECTIN3 (a.k.a. CD113, CDW113, NECTIN-3, PPR3, PRR3, PVRL3, PVRR3)
  Promoter: CMV/SP6
  Tag / fusion protein: Fc(DAPA)-AviTag-6xHis (C terminal on backbone)
  Cloning method: Restriction Enzyme; 5′ cloning site GCGGCCGC (not destroyed); 3′ cloning site GGCGCGCC (not destroyed)
  Sequencing primers: 5′ ATTTAGGTGACACTATAG; 3′ CACGTACCAGTTGAACTTCACC
Resource information
  A portion of this plasmid was derived from a plasmid made by: synthesis by ThermoFisher
Terms and licenses: Academic/Nonprofit Terms; Industry Terms: Not Available to Industry
Depositor comments: Some plasmids in this collection may have an IS4-like element ISVsa5 family transposase upstream of the CMV promoter.
How to cite: pD649-HAsp-NECTIN3-Fc(DAPA)-AviTag-6xHis was a gift from Chris Garcia (Addgene plasmid # 156791 ; http://n2t.net/addgene:156791 ; RRID:Addgene_156791)
