[The description below was written by a language model from this plasmid's Addgene catalogue record and pLannotate feature annotations shown in this document.]
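Description:
pD649-HAsp-NECTIN3-Fc(DAPA)-AviTag-6xHis is a mammalian expression plasmid built on the pD649 backbone for producing the extracellular domain of human NECTIN3 (also known as PVRL3 or CD113), an immunoglobulin-superfamily cell-adhesion protein, as a secreted Fc fusion. In bacteria it is maintained as a high-copy plasmid through a ColE1/pUC-type origin and selected with ampicillin via the β-lactamase gene. The sequenced record is about 7.1 kb, consistent with the listed backbone plus a roughly 1 kb insert.

Expression is driven by the CMV immediate-early enhancer and promoter, followed by a fragment of CMV intron A and an SP6 promoter, which also serves as a sequencing primer site. The open reading frame starts with a leader that the construct name designates HAsp, although the automated annotation matches part of it to an immunoglobulin heavy chain signal sequence. This leader directs the protein into the secretory pathway. The NECTIN3 ectodomain sits between retained NotI and AscI sites and is fused in frame to a human IgG1 Fc region carrying the D265A and P329A (DAPA) substitutions, which are generally used to reduce Fc effector binding. According to the catalogue entry, an AviTag for site-specific biotinylation and a 6xHis tag for metal-affinity purification follow at the C terminus, though neither tag is annotated in the feature table. A bGH polyadenylation signal ends the transcript.

Downstream, an SV40 promoter/EM7 cassette with a puromycin N-acetyltransferase gene and an SV40 poly(A) signal could allow selection of mammalian cells. The small KanR, lacZα, ble and f1 ori matches are only fragments. The depositor notes that some plasmids in this collection may carry a transposase insertion upstream of the CMV promoter, but none is annotated here. The plasmid belongs to a set made for mapping interactions among human IgSF cell-surface proteins.
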