Features (pLannotate 1.2.2; 21 found; start..end, strand, type, name):
    119..143     -  CDS            KanR (fragment): aminoglycoside phosphotransferase; aph(3')-Ia; confers resistance to kanamycin
    254..842     +  rep_origin     ori: high-copy-number ColE1/pMB1/pBR322/pUC origin of replication
   1067..1084    +  terminator     rrnB T2 terminator (fragment): transcription terminator T2 from the E. coli rrnB gene
   1109..1128    -  CDS            lacZα (fragment): LacZα fragment of β-galactosidase; lacZ fragment
   1584..1600    +  protein_bind   lac operator: The lac repressor binds to the lac operator to inhibit transcription in E. coli. This inhibition can be relieved by adding lactose or isopropyl-β-D-thiogalactopyranoside (IPTG). lac repressor encoded by lacI
   1843..2146    +  enhancer       CMV enhancer: human cytomegalovirus immediate early enhancer
   2147..2350    +  promoter       CMV promoter: human cytomegalovirus (CMV) immediate early promoter
   2486..2529    +  intron         CMV intron (fragment): modified intron A from human cytomegalovirus
   2581..2599    +  promoter       SP6 promoter: promoter for bacteriophage SP6 RNA polymerase
   2603..2640    +  CDS            IgH signal sequence (fragment): signal sequence from the mouse immunoglobulin heavy chain variable region
   2740..3789    +  CDS            NECTIN3 (fragment): NECT3_HUMAN - Also known as PRR3, PVRL3. Experimental evidence at protein level: Swiss-Prot protein existence level 1. Plays a role in cell-cell adhesion through heterophilic trans-interactions with nectin-like proteins or nectins, such as trans- interaction with NECTIN2 at Sertoli-spermatid junctions. Trans- interaction with PVR induces activation of CDC42 and RAC small G proteins through common signaling molecules such as SRC and RAP1. Also involved in the formation of cell-cell junctions, including adherens junctions and synapses. Induces endocytosis-mediated down-regulation of PVR from the
   3805..4482    +  CDS            IGHG1 (fragment): IGHG1_HUMAN - Experimental evidence at protein level: Swiss-Prot protein existence level 1. Constant region of immunoglobulin heavy chains. Immunoglobulins, also known as antibodies, are membrane-bound or secreted glycoproteins produced by B lymphocytes. In the recognition phase of humoral immunity, the membrane-bound immunoglobulins serve as receptors which, upon binding of a specific antigen, trigger the clonal expansion and differentiation of B lymphocytes into immunoglobulins- secreting plasma cells. Secreted immunoglobulins mediate the effector phase of humoral immunity, which results in
   4697..4808    +  polyA_signal   bGH poly(A) signal: bovine growth hormone polyadenylation signal
   4809..4917    +  rep_origin     f1 ori (fragment): f1 bacteriophage origin of replication; arrow indicates direction of (+) strand synthesis
   4931..5260    +  promoter       SV40 promoter: SV40 enhancer and early promoter
   5308..5355    +  promoter       EM7 promoter: synthetic bacterial promoter&nbsp
   5374..5973    +  CDS            PuroR (fragment): puromycin N-acetyltransferase; pac from Streptomyces; confers resistance to puromycin
   5983..6108    +  CDS            ble (fragment): BLE_KLEPN - Experimental evidence at protein level: Swiss-Prot protein existence level 1. Binding protein with a strong affinity to the bleomycin family of antibiotics. Binds to CL990; an antimitotic-antibiotic compound. From Klebsiella pneumoniae.
   6103..6224    +  polyA_signal   SV40 poly(A) signal: SV40 polyadenylation signal
   6277..7137    -  CDS            AmpR: β-lactamase; bla; confers resistance to ampicillin, carbenicillin, and related antibiotics
   7140..89      -  promoter       AmpR promoter (fragment) (across the origin): bla
>Addgene plasmid #156791 | pD649-HAsp-NECTIN3-Fc(DAPA)-AviTag-6xHis | addgene full sequence | sequence record 449667 | Addgene NGS Result
TTTCAATATTATTGAAGCATTTATCAGGGTTATTGTCTCATGAGCGGATACATATTTGAATGTATTTAGA
AAAATAAACAAATAGGGGTCAGTGTTACAACCAATTAACCAATTCTGAACATTATCGCGAGCCCATTTAT
ACCTGAATATGGCTCATAACACCCCTTGCTCATGACCAAAATCCCTTAACGTGAGTTACGCGCGCGTCGT
TCCACTGAGCGTCAGACCCCGTAGAAAAGATCAAAGGATCTTCTTGAGATCCTTTTTTTCTGCGCGTAAT
CTGCTGCTTGCAAACAAAAAAACCACCGCTACCAGCGGTGGTTTGTTTGCCGGATCAAGAGCTACCAACT
CTTTTTCCGAAGGTAACTGGCTTCAGCAGAGCGCAGATACCAAATACTGTTCTTCTAGTGTAGCCGTAGT
TAGCCCACCACTTCAAGAACTCTGTAGCACCGCCTACATACCTCGCTCTGCTAATCCTGTTACCAGTGGC
TGCTGCCAGTGGCGATAAGTCGTGTCTTACCGGGTTGGACTCAAGACGATAGTTACCGGATAAGGCGCAG
CGGTCGGGCTGAACGGGGGGTTCGTGCACACAGCCCAGCTTGGAGCGAACGACCTACACCGAACTGAGAT
ACCTACAGCGTGAGCTATGAGAAAGCGCCACGCTTCCCGAAGGGAGAAAGGCGGACAGGTATCCGGTAAG
CGGCAGGGTCGGAACAGGAGAGCGCACGAGGGAGCTTCCAGGGGGAAACGCCTGGTATCTTTATAGTCCT
GTCGGGTTTCGCCACCTCTGACTTGAGCGTCGATTTTTGTGATGCTCGTCAGGGGGGCGGAGCCTATGGA
AAAACGCCAGCAACGCGGCCTTTTTACGGTTCCTGGCCTTTTGCTGGCCTTTTGCTCACATGTTCTTTCC
TGCGTTATCCCCTGATTCTGTGGATAACCGTATTACCGCCTTTGAGTGAGCTGATACCGCTCGCCGCAGC
CGAACGACCGAGCGCAGCGAGTCAGTGAGCGAGGAAGCGGAAGGCGAGAGTAGGGAACTGCCAGGCATCA
AACTAAGCAGAAGGCCCCTGACGGATGGCCTTTTTGCGTTTCTACAAACTCTTTCTGTGTTGTAAAACGA
CGGCCAGTCTTAAGCTCGGGCCCCCTGGGCGGTTCTGATAACGAGTAATCGTTAATCCGCAAATAACGTA
AAAACCCGCTTCGGCGGGTTTTTTTATGGGGGGAGTTTAGGGAAAGAGCATTTGTCAGAATATTTAAGGG
CGCCTGTCACTTTGCTTGATATATGAGAATTATTTAACCTTATAAATGAGAAAAAAGCAACGCACTTTAA
ATAAGATACGTTGCTTTTTCGATTGATGAACACCTATAATTAAACTATTCATCTATTATTTATGATTTTT
TGTATATACAATATTTCTAGTTTGTTAAAGAGAATTAAGAAAATAAATCTCGAAAATAATAAAGGGAAAA
TCAGTTTTTGATATCAAAATTATACATGTCAACGATAATACAAAATATAATACAAACTATAAGATGTTAT
CAGTATTTATTATCATTTAGAATAAATTTTGTGTCGCCCTTAATTGTGAGCGGATAACAATTACGAGCTT
CATGCACAGTGGCGTTGACTCAATATTGGCCATTAGCCATATTATTCATTGGTTATATAGCATAAATCAA
TATTGGCTATTGGCCATTGCATACGTTGTATCTATATCATAATATGTACATTTATATTGGCTCATGTCCA
ATATGACCGCCATGTTGGCATTGATTATTGACTAGTTATTAATAGTAATCAATTACGGGGTCATTAGTTC
ATAGCCCATATATGGAGTTCCGCGTTACATAACTTACGGTAAATGGCCCGCCTGGCTGACCGCCCAACGA
CCCCCGCCCATTGACGTCAATAATGACGTATGTTCCCATAGTAACGCCAATAGGGACTTTCCATTGACGT
CAATGGGTGGAGTATTTACGGTAAACTGCCCACTTGGCAGTACATCAAGTGTATCATATGCCAAGTACGC
CCCCTATTGACGTCAATGACGGTAAATGGCCCGCCTGGCATTATGCCCAGTACATGACCTTATGGGACTT
TCCTACTTGGCAGTACATCTACGTATTAGTCATCGCTATTACCATGGTGATGCGGTTTTGGCAGTACATC
AATGGGCGTGGATAGCGGTTTGACTCACGGGGATTTCCAAGTCTCCACCCCATTGACGTCAATGGGAGTT
TGTTTTGGCACCAAAATCAACGGGACTTTCCAAAATGTCGTAACAACTCCGCCCCATTGACGCAAATGGG
CGGTAGGCGTGTACGGTGGGAGGTCTATATAAGCAGAGCTCGTTTAGTGAACCGTCAGATCGCCTGGAGA
CGCCATCCACGCTGTTTTGACCTCCATAGAAGACACCGGGACCGATCCAGCCTCCGCGGCCGGGAACGGT
GCATTGGAACGCGGATTCCCCGTGCCAAGAGTGACGTAAGTACCGCCTATAGAGTCTATAGGCCCACCCC
CTTGGCTTCGTTAGAACGCGGCTACAATTAATACATAACCTTATGTATCATACACATACGATTTAGGTGA
CACTATAGAATAACATCCACTTTGCCTTTCTCTCCACAGGTGTCCACTCCCAGGTCCAACTGCACCTCGG
TTCTATCGAAAACGCGCCTGCTAGCGCCACCATGAAGACCATCATTGCCCTGAGCTACATCTTCTGCCTG
GTGTTCGCTGCGGCCGCCGGACCTATTATTGTGGAACCTCATGTGACCGCCGTGTGGGGCAAGAACGTGT
CCCTGAAGTGCCTGATCGAAGTGAACGAGACAATCACCCAGATCAGCTGGGAGAAGATCCACGGCAAGAG
CAGCCAGACAGTGGCCGTGCACCATCCTCAGTATGGCTTCAGTGTGCAGGGCGAGTACCAGGGCAGAGTG
CTGTTCAAGAACTACAGCCTGAACGACGCCACCATCACACTGCACAACATCGGCTTCAGCGACAGCGGCA
AGTACATCTGCAAGGCCGTGACCTTTCCTCTGGGCAACGCCCAGTCTAGCACCACCGTGACAGTGCTGGT
GGAACCCACCGTGTCTCTGATCAAGGGCCCCGACTCTCTGATCGACGGCGGCAATGAGACTGTGGCCGCC
ATCTGTATTGCCGCCACCGGAAAACCTGTGGCTCACATCGATTGGGAGGGCGACCTGGGCGAGATGGAAA
GCACCACCACCAGCTTTCCCAACGAGACAGCCACAATCATCAGCCAGTACAAGCTGTTCCCCACCAGATT
CGCCAGAGGCAGACGGATCACCTGTGTGGTCAAACACCCCGCTCTGGAAAAGGACATCCGGTACAGCTTC
ATCCTGGACATCCAGTACGCCCCTGAGGTGTCCGTGACAGGCTACGACGGCAATTGGTTCGTGGGCAGAA
AGGGCGTGAACCTGAAGTGTAACGCCGACGCCAATCCTCCACCTTTCAAGAGCGTGTGGTCCCGGCTGGA
TGGCCAATGGCCTGATGGACTGCTGGCCTCCGATAACACCCTGCACTTTGTGCACCCTCTGACCTTCAAC
TACAGCGGCGTCTACATCTGTAAAGTGACCAACAGCCTGGGCCAGAGAAGCGACCAGAAAGTGATCTACA
TCAGCGACCCTCCAACCACCACAACACTGCAGCCTACCATCCAGTGGCACCCTAGCACAGCCGACATTGA
GGATCTGGCCACCGAGCCTAAGAAGCTGCCCTTTCCACTGAGCACCCTGGCCACCATTAAGGACGACACA
ATCGCCACAGGCGCGCCGGGCGGCGACAAGACCCACACCTGCCCCCCCTGCCCAGCTCCAGAACTGCTGG
GAGGGCCTTCCGTGTTCCTGTTCCCCCCCAAGCCCAAGGACACCCTGATGATCAGCAGGACCCCCGAGGT
GACCTGCGTGGTGGTGGCCGTGTCCCACGAGGACCCAGAGGTGAAGTTCAACTGGTACGTGGACGGCGTG
GAGGTGCACAACGCCAAGACCAAGCCCAGAGAGGAGCAGTACAACAGCACCTACAGGGTGGTGTCCGTGC
TGACCGTGCTGCACCAGGACTGGCTGAACGGCAAAGAATACAAGTGCAAAGTCTCCAACAAGGCCCTGGC
TGCCCCAATCGAAAAGACAATCAGCAAGGCCAAGGGCCAGCCACGGGAGCCCCAGGTGTACACCCTGCCC
CCCAGCCGGGAGGAGATGACCAAGAACCAGGTGTCCCTGACCTGTCTGGTGAAGGGCTTCTACCCCAGCG
ATATCGCCGTGGAGTGGGAGAGCAACGGCCAGCCCGAGAACAACTACAAGACCACCCCCCCAGTGCTGGA
CAGCGACGGCAGCTTCTTCCTGTACAGCAAGCTGACCGTGGACAAGTCCAGGTGGCAGCAGGGCAACGTG
TTCAGCTGCAGCGTGATGCACGAGGCCCTGCACAACCACTACACCCAGAAGTCCCTGAGCCTGAGCCCCG
GCGGCAGCGGTCTTAATGATATTTTCGAGGCTCAGAAGATTGAGTGGCATGAACACCACCACCATCACCA
CTAAGGCCGGCCTGTAGTCACTGGCACAACGCGTTACCCGGTAAGCCAATCGGGTATACACGGTCGTCAT
ACTGCAGACAGGGTTCTTCTACTTTGCAAGATAGTCTTGAGTAGTAAAATAAATAGATAGAGAAAATCAG
CCTCGACTGTGCCTTCTAGTTGCCAGCCATCTGTTGTTTGCCCCTCCCCCGTGCCTTCCTTGACCCTGGA
AGGTGCCACTCCCACTGTCCTTTCCTAATAAAATGAGGAAATTGCATCACAACACTCAACCCTATCTCGG
TCTATTCTTTTGATTTATAAGGGATTTTGCCGATTTCGGCCTATTGGTTAAAAAATGAGCTGATTTAACA
AAAATTTAACGCGAATTAATTCTGTGGAATGTGTGTCAGTTAGGGTGTGGAAAGTCCCCAGGCTCCCCAG
CAGGCAGAAGTATGCAAAGCATGCATCTCAATTAGTCAGCAACCAGGTGTGGAAAGTCCCCAGGCTCCCC
AGCAGGCAGAAGTATGCAAAGCATGCATCTCAATTAGTCAGCAACCATAGTCCCGCCCCTAACTCCGCCC
ATCCCGCCCCTAACTCCGCCCAGTTCCGCCCATTCTCCGCCCCATGGCTGACTAATTTTTTTTATTTATG
CAGAGGCCGAGGCCGCCTCTGCCTCTGAGCTATTCCAGAAGTAGTGAGGAGGCTTTTTTGGAGGCCTAGG
CTTTTGCAAAAAGCTCCCGGGAGCTTGTATATCCATTTTCGGATCTGATCAGCACGTGTTGACAATTAAT
CATCGGCATAGTATATCGGCATAGTATAATACGACAAGGTGAGGAACTAAACCATGACCGAGTACAAGCC
CACGGTGCGCCTCGCCACCCGCGACGACGTCCCCAGGGCCGTACGCACCCTCGCCGCCGCGTTCGCCGAC
TACCCCGCCACGCGCCACACCGTCGATCCGGACCGCCACATCGAGCGGGTCACCGAGCTGCAAGAACTCT
TCCTCACGCGCGTCGGGCTCGACATCGGCAAGGTGTGGGTCGCGGACGACGGCGCCGCGGTGGCGGTCTG
GACCACGCCGGAGAGCGTCGAAGCGGGGGCGGTGTTCGCCGAGATCGGCCCGCGCATGGCCGAGTTGAGC
GGTTCCCGGCTGGCCGCGCAGCAACAGATGGAAGGCCTCCTGGCGCCGCACCGGCCCAAGGAGCCCGCGT
GGTTCCTGGCCACCGTCGGCGTCTCGCCCGACCACCAGGGCAAGGGTCTGGGCAGCGCCGTCGTGCTCCC
CGGAGTGGAGGCGGCCGAGCGCGCCGGGGTGCCCGCCTTCCTGGAGACATCCGCGCCCCGCAACCTCCCC
TTCTACGAGCGGCTCGGCTTCACCGTCACCGCCGACGTCGAGGTGCCCGAAGGACCGCGCACCTGGTGCA
TGACCCGCAAGCCCGGTGCCTGACACGTGCTACGAGATTTCGATTCCACCGCCGCCTTCTATGAAAGGTT
GGGCTTCGGAATCGTTTTCCGGGACGCCGGCTGGATGATCCTCCAGCGCGGGGATCTCATGCTGGAGTTC
TTCGCCCACCCCAACTTGTTTATTGCAGCTTATAATGGTTACAAATAAAGCAATAGCATCACAAATTTCA
CAAATAAAGCATTTTTTTCACTGCATTCTAGTTGTGGTTTGTCCAAACTCATCAATGTATCTTATCATGT
CTGTATACCGTCGACCTCTAGCTAGAGCTTGGCGTAATCATGGTCATTACCAATGCTTAATCAGTGAGGC
ACCTATCTCAGCGATCTGTCTATTTCGTTCATCCATAGTTGCCTGACTCCCCGTCGTGTAGATAACTACG
ATACGGGAGGGCTTACCATCTGGCCCCAGCGCTGCGATGATACCGCGAGAACCACGCTCACCGGCTCCGG
ATTTATCAGCAATAAACCAGCCAGCCGGAAGGGCCGAGCGCAGAAGTGGTCCTGCAACTTTATCCGCCTC
CATCCAGTCTATTAATTGTTGCCGGGAAGCTAGAGTAAGTAGTTCGCCAGTTAATAGTTTGCGCAACGTT
GTTGCCATCGCTACAGGCATCGTGGTGTCACGCTCGTCGTTTGGTATGGCTTCATTCAGCTCCGGTTCCC
AACGATCAAGGCGAGTTACATGATCCCCCATGTTGTGCAAAAAAGCGGTTAGCTCCTTCGGTCCTCCGAT
CGTTGTCAGAAGTAAGTTGGCCGCAGTGTTATCACTCATGGTTATGGCAGCACTGCATAATTCTCTTACT
GTCATGCCATCCGTAAGATGCTTTTCTGTGACTGGTGAGTACTCAACCAAGTCATTCTGAGAATAGTGTA
TGCGGCGACCGAGTTGCTCTTGCCCGGCGTCAATACGGGATAATACCGCGCCACATAGCAGAACTTTAAA
AGTGCTCATCATTGGAAAACGTTCTTCGGGGCGAAAACTCTCAAGGATCTTACCGCTGTTGAGATCCAGT
TCGATGTAACCCACTCGTGCACCCAACTGATCTTCAGCATCTTTTACTTTCACCAGCGTTTCTGGGTGAG
CAAAAACAGGAAGGCAAAATGCCGCAAAAAAGGGAATAAGGGCGACACGGAAATGTTGAATACTCATATT
CTTCCTT
