>Addgene plasmid #156791 | pD649-HAsp-NECTIN3-Fc(DAPA)-AviTag-6xHis | depositor partial sequence | sequence record 302692 | insert (extracellular domain)
GGACCTATTATTGTGGAACCTCATGTGACCGCCGTGTGGGGCAAGAACGTGTCCCTGAAGTGCCTGATCG
AAGTGAACGAGACAATCACCCAGATCAGCTGGGAGAAGATCCACGGCAAGAGCAGCCAGACAGTGGCCGT
GCACCATCCTCAGTATGGCTTCAGTGTGCAGGGCGAGTACCAGGGCAGAGTGCTGTTCAAGAACTACAGC
CTGAACGACGCCACCATCACACTGCACAACATCGGCTTCAGCGACAGCGGCAAGTACATCTGCAAGGCCG
TGACCTTTCCTCTGGGCAACGCCCAGTCTAGCACCACCGTGACAGTGCTGGTGGAACCCACCGTGTCTCT
GATCAAGGGCCCCGACTCTCTGATCGACGGCGGCAATGAGACTGTGGCCGCCATCTGTATTGCCGCCACC
GGAAAACCTGTGGCTCACATCGATTGGGAGGGCGACCTGGGCGAGATGGAAAGCACCACCACCAGCTTTC
CCAACGAGACAGCCACAATCATCAGCCAGTACAAGCTGTTCCCCACCAGATTCGCCAGAGGCAGACGGAT
CACCTGTGTGGTCAAACACCCCGCTCTGGAAAAGGACATCCGGTACAGCTTCATCCTGGACATCCAGTAC
GCCCCTGAGGTGTCCGTGACAGGCTACGACGGCAATTGGTTCGTGGGCAGAAAGGGCGTGAACCTGAAGT
GTAACGCCGACGCCAATCCTCCACCTTTCAAGAGCGTGTGGTCCCGGCTGGATGGCCAATGGCCTGATGG
ACTGCTGGCCTCCGATAACACCCTGCACTTTGTGCACCCTCTGACCTTCAACTACAGCGGCGTCTACATC
TGTAAAGTGACCAACAGCCTGGGCCAGAGAAGCGACCAGAAAGTGATCTACATCAGCGACCCTCCAACCA
CCACAACACTGCAGCCTACCATCCAGTGGCACCCTAGCACAGCCGACATTGAGGATCTGGCCACCGAGCC
TAAGAAGCTGCCCTTTCCACTGAGCACCCTGGCCACCATTAAGGACGACACAATCGCCACA
